LOCUS       Exported 513 bp ds-DNA linear SYN 12-JUN-2021
DEFINITION  Bacterial expression for structure determination; may not be full
            ORF.
ACCESSION   .
VERSION     .
KEYWORDS    Pk-TCTP
SOURCE      synthetic DNA construct
  ORGANISM  synthetic DNA construct
REFERENCE   1 (bases 1 to 513)
  TITLE     Structural Genomics Consortium Clones
REFERENCE   2 (bases 1 to 513)
  AUTHORS   .
  TITLE     Direct Submission
  JOURNAL   Exported Jun 12, 2021 from SnapGene Server 1.1.58
            http://www.snapgene.com
FEATURES             Location/Qualifiers
     source          1..513
                     /organism="synthetic DNA construct"
                     /mol_type="other DNA"
ORIGIN
        1 atgaaagtat acaaagacgt atttaccaac gatgaagtat gttccgattc gtacaatcaa
       61 gaagacccat ttggaattgc agactttcgc gaaattgcct ttgaagtgaa atcaaataaa
      121 agaataaaag gaaatgacga ctatggcatt gccgataata gtgaagaagc agtagatgga
      181 atgggtgccg acgtagagca agttattgat attgttgact ctttccaatt aacatccaca
      241 tctttgagca aaaaggaata cagtgtttat ataaagaact atatgcaaaa gattctcaaa
      301 tatttagaag aaaagaaacc agatcgtgta gacgttttta agacgaaagc tcaaccactc
      361 attaaacata ttttgacaaa ttttgatgac tttgaatttt acatgggaga atcacttgac
      421 atggatgcag gcttgactta ctcatattac aaaggtgaag aagttactcc acgtttcgtt
      481 tatatatcag atggattata cgaagaaaag tat
//
