>Addgene plasmid #25583 | Pk-TCTP | addgene partial sequence | sequence record 31568 | 25583 with T7-term
CGGGCTTGTTAGCAGCCGGATCCTCGAGTGCGGCCGCAAGCTTCGTCATCAATACTTTTCTTCGTATAAT
CCATCTGATATATAAACGAAACGTGGAGTAACTTCTTCACCTTTGTAATATGAGTAAGTCAAGCCTGCAT
CCATGTCAAGTGATTCTCCCATGTAAAATTCAAAGTCATCAAAATTTGTCAAAATATGTTTAATGAGTGG
TTGAGCTTTCGTCTTAAAAACGTCTACACGATCTGGTTTCTTTTCTTCTAAATATTTGAGAATCTTTTGC
ATATAGTTCTTTATATAAACACTGTATTCCTTTTTGCTCAAAGATGTGGATGTTAATTGGAAAGAGTCAA
CAATATCAATAACTTGCTCTACGTCGGCACCCATTCCATCTACTGCTTCTTCACTATTATCGGCAATGCC
ATAGTCGTCATTTCCTTTTATTCTTTTATTTGATTTCACTTCAAAGGCAATTTCGCGAAAGTCTGCAATT
CCAAATGGGTCTTCTTGATTGTACGAATCGGAACATACTTCATCGTTGGTAAATACGTCTTTGTATACTT
TCATGCCCTGGAAATACAAGTTTTCTCTGCCGCTGCTGTGATGATGATGATGATGGCTGCTGCCCATGGT
ATATCTCCTTCTTAAAGTTAAACAAAATTATTTCTAGAGGGGAATTGTTATCCGCTCACAATTCCCCTAT
AGTGAGTCGTATTAATTTCGCGGGATCGAGATCTCGATCCTCTACGCCGGACGCATCGTGGCCGGCATCA
CCGGCGCCACAGGTGCGGTTGCTGGCGCCCTATATCGCCGACATCACCGATGGGGGAAGATCGGGCTCGC
CACTTCGGGCTCATGAGCGCTTGNTTCGGCGTGGGTATGGTGGCAGGCCCCGTGGCCGGGGGACTGGTTG
GGGCGCCATCTCCTTGCATG
