[The description below was written by a language model from this plasmid's Addgene catalogue record and the feature table of its GenBank file.]
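Description:
Pk-TCTP is a bacterial expression plasmid built on the p15TV-L backbone from a structural genomics consortium, carrying the coding sequence for the translationally controlled tumour-associated protein (TCTP) of the malaria parasite Plasmodium knowlesi. The insert is 513 bp, placed in a backbone listed as 7746 bp, and was introduced by restriction enzyme cloning. The protein is expressed with an N-terminal His tag, which allows purification by immobilised metal affinity chromatography. The plasmid is selected with ampicillin, is recorded as low copy, and is propagated in a standard E. coli cloning strain.

The record does not explicitly name the promoter, origin of replication or any protease cleavage site. However, the listed sequencing primers are T7 forward and T7 terminator, which suggests that the insert sits within a T7 promoter/terminator expression cassette of the kind used in E. coli strains that supply T7 RNA polymerase. The stated purpose is production of recombinant protein for structure determination, and the depositor links the clone to a deposited crystal structure of this protein. The record also cautions that the insert may not represent the full open reading frame, as constructs of this type are often trimmed to improve expression or crystallisation.

The sequence record held for this plasmid covers only 513 bp, matching the insert length. It carries no annotated features beyond a generic source entry, so it gives no information about backbone elements or about the tag and its junction with the insert.
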