Addgene plasmid #25583: Pk-TCTP
Purpose: Bacterial expression for structure determination; may not be full ORF
Depositing lab: Cheryl Arrowsmith. Depositing organization: University of Toronto.
Backbone
  Vector backbone: p15TV-L
  Backbone manufacturer: SGC
  Backbone size w/o insert (bp): 7746
  Vector type: Bacterial Expression
Growth in bacteria
  Bacterial resistance: Ampicillin, 100 μg/mL
  Growth temperature: 37°C
  Growth strain: DH5alpha
  Copy number: Low Copy
Gene/Insert
  Gene/Insert name: Pk-TCTP (alt names: PDB: 1TXJ; Translationally Controlled Tumour Associated Protein (TCTP))
  Species: Plasmodium knowlesi
  Insert size (bp): 513
  Tag / fusion protein: His (N terminal on insert)
  Cloning method: Restriction Enzyme
  Sequencing primers: 5′ T7; 3′ T7-term
Terms and licenses: Academic/Nonprofit Terms; Industry Terms: Not Available to Industry
Depositor comments: PDB: 1TXJ http://www.thesgc.org/structures/1TXJ/
How to cite: Pk-TCTP was a gift from Cheryl Arrowsmith (Addgene plasmid # 25583 ; http://n2t.net/addgene:25583 ; RRID:Addgene_25583)
